>Addgene plasmid #186789 | nuclear NAD+ biosensor | addgene full sequence | sequence record 368062 | Addgene NGS Result
TGGAAGGGCTAATTCACTCCCAAAGAAGACAAGATATCCTTGATCTGTGGATCTACCACACACAAGGCTA
CTTCCCTGATTAGCAGAACTACACACCAGGGCCAGGGGTCAGATATCCACTGACCTTTGGATGGTGCTAC
AAGCTAGTACCAGTTGAGCCAGATAAGGTAGAAGAGGCCAATAAAGGAGAGAACACCAGCTTGTTACACC
CTGTGAGCCTGCATGGGATGGATGACCCGGAGAGAGAAGTGTTAGAGTGGAGGTTTGACAGCCGCCTAGC
ATTTCATCACGTGGCCCGAGAGCTGCATCCGGAGTACTTCAAGAACTGCTGATATCGAGCTTGCTACAAG
GGACTTTCCGCTGGGGACTTTCCAGGGAGGCGTGGCCTGGGCGGGACTGGGGAGTGGCGAGCCCTCAGAT
CCTGCATATAAGCAGCTGCTTTTTGCCTGTACTGGGTCTCTCTGGTTAGACCAGATCTGAGCCTGGGAGC
TCTCTGGCTAACTAGGGAACCCACTGCTTAAGCCTCAATAAAGCTTGCCTTGAGTGCTTCAAGTAGTGTG
TGCCCGTCTGTTGTGTGACTCTGGTAACTAGAGATCCCTCAGACCCTTTTAGTCAGTGTGGAAAATCTCT
AGCAGTGGCGCCCGAACAGGGACTTGAAAGCGAAAGGGAAACCAGAGGAGCTCTCTCGACGCAGGACTCG
GCTTGCTGAAGCGCGCACGGCAAGAGGCGAGGGGCGGCGACTGGTGAGTACGCCAAAAATTTTGACTAGC
GGAGGCTAGAAGGAGAGAGATGGGTGCGAGAGCGTCAGTATTAAGCGGGGGAGAATTAGATCGCGATGGG
AAAAAATTCGGTTAAGGCCAGGGGGAAAGAAAAAATATAAATTAAAACATATAGTATGGGCAAGCAGGGA
GCTAGAACGATTCGCAGTTAATCCTGGCCTGTTAGAAACATCAGAAGGCTGTAGACAAATACTGGGACAG
CTACAACCATCCCTTCAGACAGGATCAGAAGAACTTAGATCATTATATAATACAGTAGCAACCCTCTATT
GTGTGCATCAAAGGATAGAGATAAAAGACACCAAGGAAGCTTTAGACAAGATAGAGGAAGAGCAAAACAA
AAGTAAGACCACCGCACAGCAAGCGGCCGGCCGCTGATCTTCAGACCTGGAGGAGGAGATATGAGGGACA
ATTGGAGAAGTGAATTATATAAATATAAAGTAGTAAAAATTGAACCATTAGGAGTAGCACCCACCAAGGC
AAAGAGAAGAGTGGTGCAGAGAGAAAAAAGAGCAGTGGGAATAGGAGCTTTGTTCCTTGGGTTCTTGGGA
GCAGCAGGAAGCACTATGGGCGCAGCGTCAATGACGCTGACGGTACAGGCCAGACAATTATTGTCTGGTA
TAGTGCAGCAGCAGAACAATTTGCTGAGGGCTATTGAGGCGCAACAGCATCTGTTGCAACTCACAGTCTG
GGGCATCAAGCAGCTCCAGGCAAGAATCCTGGCTGTGGAAAGATACCTAAAGGATCAACAGCTCCTGGGG
ATTTGGGGTTGCTCTGGAAAACTCATTTGCACCACTGCTGTGCCTTGGAATGCTAGTTGGAGTAATAAAT
CTCTGGAACAGATTTGGAATCACACGACCTGGATGGAGTGGGACAGAGAAATTAACAATTACACAAGCTT
AATACACTCCTTAATTGAAGAATCGCAAAACCAGCAAGAAAAGAATGAACAAGAATTATTGGAATTAGAT
AAATGGGCAAGTTTGTGGAATTGGTTTAACATAACAAATTGGCTGTGGTATATAAAATTATTCATAATGA
TAGTAGGAGGCTTGGTAGGTTTAAGAATAGTTTTTGCTGTACTTTCTATAGTGAATAGAGTTAGGCAGGG
ATATTCACCATTATCGTTTCAGACCCACCTCCCAACCCCGAGGGGACCCGACAGGCCCGAAGGAATAGAA
GAAGAAGGTGGAGAGAGAGACAGAGACAGATCCATTCGATTAGTGAACGGATCTCGACGGTATCGCCGAA
TTAATTCACAAATGGCAGTATTCATCCACAATTTTAAAAGAAAAGGGGGGATTGGGGGGTACAGTGCAGG
GGAAAGAATAGTAGACATAATAGCAACAGACATACAAACTAAAGAATTACAAAAACAAATTACAAAAATT
CAAAATTTTCGGGTTTATTACAGGGACAGCAGAGATCCAGTTTGGACTAGTGGAGTTCCGCGTTACATAA
CTTACGGTAAATGGCCCGCCTGGCTGACCGCCCAACGACCCCCGCCCATTGACGTCAATAATGACGTATG
TTCCCATAGTAACGCCAATAGGGACTTTCCATTGACGTCAATGGGTGGAGTATTTACGGTAAACTGCCCA
CTTGGCAGTACATCAAGTGTATCATATGCCAAGTACGCCCCCTATTGACGTCAATGACGGTAAATGGCCC
GCCTGGCATTATGCCCAGTACATGACCTTATGGGACTTTCCTACTTGGCAGTACATCTACGTATTAGTCA
TCGCTATTACCATGGTGATGCGGTTTTGGCAGTACATCAATGGGCGTGGATAGCGGTTTGACTCACGGGG
ATTTCCAAGTCTCCACCCCATTGACGTCAATGGGAGTTTGTTTTGGCACCAAAATCAACGGGACTTTCCA
AAATGTCGTAACAACTCCGCCCCATTGACGCAAATGGGCGGTAGGCGTGTACGGTGGGAGGTCTATATAA
GCAGAGCTCGTTTAGTGAACCGTCAGATCGCCTGGAGACGCCATCCACGCTGTTTTGACCTCCATAGAAG
ACACCGGCGGCCGCAGATCTCTCGAGGTTGATCTGCCACCATGACCGGTCCAAAGAAGAAGCGTAAGGTA
GACTACAAGGATGACGATGACAAGCTCGATGGAGGATACCCATACGATGTTCCAGATTACGCTGCTCGAG
GTTATCAAACAAGTTTGTACAAAAAAGCAGGCTCCACCATGGGGCATATGGAAAAAGCTCCGCATGACAT
TCCAATGTATAGTTTAAATGATGGGTTTAGCAAGGAAGACATTTTTGCTTTTGATGAACGTGTTCGTAAG
GCGATTGGTAAACCCGTTGCTTACTGTTGTGAGTTACTAATTGATGGGTTAGCAATTTCATTACGTTATG
AAAACGGGGTGTTTGTACGCGGAGCAACACGAGGCGATGGAACGGTTGGTGAAAACATTACAGAGAACTT
ACGAACGGTTCGCTCTGTACCGATGCGTTTAACGGAGCCCATTTCAGTGGAAGTTCGTGGCGAGTGCTAC
ATGCCTAAACAATCCTTTGTCGCATTGAATGAAGAACGTGAAGAAAATGGCCAAGATATTTTTGCCAATC
CTCGGAATGCAGCGGCGGGAAGCTTGCGCCAACTAGATACAAAAATTGTGGCTAAACGGAACTTAAATAC
GTTTTTATACACAGTTGCTGACTTTGGACCAATGAAAGCGAAGACGCAGTTTGAGGCATTAGAAGAGCTT
TCTGCAATTGGTTTTAGAACCAATCCCGAACGGCAATTATGTCAGTCAATTGATGAAGTTTGGGCCTACA
TTGAAGAATACCATGAAAAGCGGAGCACTTTGCCATACGAAATCAATGGAATTGTGATTAAAGTGAACGA
ATTTGCGTTGCAAGATGAATTAGGTTTCACTGTCAAAGCACCTCGCTGGGCGATTGCCTACAAATTTCCA
TACAACAGCGACAACGTCTACATCACCGCCGACAAGCAGAAGAACGGCATCAAGGCCAACTTCAAGATCC
GCCACAACATCGAGGACGGCGGCGTGCAGCTCGCCGACCACTACCAGCAGAACACCCCCATCGGCGACGG
CCCCGTGCTGCTGCCCGACAACCACTACCTGAGCTTCCAGTCCAAGCTGAGCAAAGACCCCAACGAGAAG
CGCGATCACATGGTCCTGCTGGAGTTCGTGACCGCCGCCGGGATCACTCTCGGCATGGACGAGCTGTACA
AGGGCGGTTCCGGAGGCATGGTGAGCAAGGGCGAGGAGCTGTTCACCGGGGTGGTGCCCATCCTGGTCGA
GCTGGACGGCGACGTAAACGGCCACAAGTTCAGCGTGTCCGGCGAGGGCGAGGGCGATGCCACCTACGGC
AAGCTGACCCTGAAGCTGATCTGCACCACCGGCAAGCTGCCCGTGCCCTGGCCCACCCTCGTGACCACCC
TGGGCTACGGTCTCCAATGCTTCGCCCGCTACCCCGACCACATGAAGCAGCACGACTTCTTCAAGTCCGC
CATGCCCGAAGGCTACGTCCAGGAGCGCACCATCTTCTTCAAGGACGACGGCAACTACAAGACCCGCGCC
GAGGTGAAGTTCGAGGGCGACACCCTGGTGAACCGCATCGAGCTGAAGGGCATCGACTTCAAGGAGGACG
GCAACATCCTGGGGCACAAGCTTGAGTACAACGGCACCATAGTTCTCGAGGGTACCAGATCTGAACAACA
ACCATTAACATTAACGGCGGCGACAACTCGTGCGCAAGAATTAAGAAAACAACTCAATCAATATTCCCAT
GAATATTATGTCAAAGATCAACCATCCGTAGAAGATTATGTTTACGATCGTTTGTATAAAGAGTTAGTCG
ATATTGAAACGGAGTTTCCTGATTTAATCACGCCAGATTCGCCGACACAACGTGTAGGTTAAATCGATGA
GCTCTCGAGATATCTAGACCCAGCTTTCTTGTACAAAGTGGTTCGATAACGAATTCCGCCCCCCCCCCCT
AACGTTACTGGCCGAAGCCGCTTGGAATAAGGCCGGTGTGCGTTTGTCTATATGTTATTTTCCACCATAT
TGCCGTCTTTTGGCAATGTGAGGGCCCGGAAACCTGGCCCTGTCTTCTTGACGAGCATTCCTAGGGGTCT
TTCCCCTCTCGCCAAAGGAATGCAAGGTCTGTTGAATGTCGTGAAGGAAGCAGTTCCTCTGGAAGCTTCT
TGAAGACAAACAACGTCTGTAGCGACCCTTTGCAGGCAGCGGAACCCCCCACCTGGCGACAGGTGCCTCT
GCGGCCAAAAGCCACGTGTATAAGATACACCTGCAAAGGCGGCACAACCCCAGTGCCACGTTGTGAGTTG
GATAGTTGTGGAAAGAGTCAAATGGCTCTCCTCAAGCGTATTCAACAAGGGGCTGAAGGATGCCCAGAAG
GTACCCCATTGTATGGGATCTGATCTGGGGCCTCGGTGCACATGCTTTACATGTGTTTAGTCGAGGTTAA
AAAAACGTCTAGGCCCCCCGAACCACGGGGACGTGGTTTTCCTTTGAAAAACACGATGATAATATGGCCA
CAACCATGACCGAGTACAAGCCCACGGTGCGCCTCGCCACCCGCGACGACGTCCCCAGGGCCGTACGCAC
CCTCGCCGCCGCGTTCGCCGACTACCCCGCCACGCGCCACACCGTCGATCCGGACCGCCACATCGAGCGG
GTCACCGAGCTGCAAGAACTCTTCCTCACGCGCGTCGGGCTCGACATCGGCAAGGTGTGGGTCGCGGACG
ACGGCGCCGCGGTGGCGGTCTGGACCACGCCGGAGAGCGTCGAAGCGGGGGCGGTGTTCGCCGAGATCGG
CCCGCGCATGGCCGAGTTGAGCGGTTCCCGGCTGGCCGCGCAGCAACAGATGGAAGGCCTCCTGGCGCCG
CACCGGCCCAAGGAGCCCGCGTGGTTCCTGGCCACCGTCGGCGTCTCGCCCGACCACCAGGGCAAGGGTC
TGGGCAGCGCCGTCGTGCTCCCCGGAGTGGAGGCGGCCGAGCGCGCCGGGGTGCCCGCCTTCCTGGAGAC
CTCCGCGCCCCGCAACCTCCCCTTCTACGAGCGGCTCGGCTTCACCGTCACCGCCGACGTCGAGGTGCCC
GAAGGACCGCGCACCTGGTGCATGACCCGCAAGCCCGGTGCCTGATGCATCGATGGATCCTAATCAACCT
CTGGATTACAAAATTTGTGAAAGATTGACTGGTATTCTTAACTATGTTGCTCCTTTTACGCTATGTGGAT
ACGCTGCTTTAATGCCTTTGTATCATGCTATTGCTTCCCGTATGGCTTTCATTTTCTCCTCCTTGTATAA
ATCCTGGTTGCTGTCTCTTTATGAGGAGTTGTGGCCCGTTGTCAGGCAACGTGGCGTGGTGTGCACTGTG
TTTGCTGACGCAACCCCCACTGGTTGGGGCATTGCCACCACCTGTCAGCTCCTTTCCGGGACTTTCGCTT
TCCCCCTCCCTATTGCCACGGCGGAACTCATCGCCGCCTGCCTTGCCCGCTGCTGGACAGGGGCTCGGCT
GTTGGGCACTGACAATTCCGTGGTGTTGTCGGGGAAATCATCGTCCTTTCCTTGGCTGCTCGCCTGTGTT
GCCACCTGGATTCTGCGCGGGACGTCCTTCTGCTACGTCCCTTCGGCCCTCAATCCAGCGGACCTTCCTT
CCCGCGGCCTGCTGCCGGCTCTGCGGCCTCTTCCGCGTCTTCGCCTTCGCCCTCAGACGAGTCGGATCTC
CCTTTGGGCCGCCTCCCCGCCTGAGATCCTTTAAGACCAATGACTTACAAGGCAGCTGTAGATCTTAGCC
ACTTTTTAAAAGAAAAGGGGGGACTGGAAGGGCTAATTCACTCCCAACGAAGACAAGATCTGCTTTTTGC
TTGTACTGGGTCTCTCTGGTTAGACCAGATCTGAGCCTGGGAGCTCTCTGGCTAACTAGGGAACCCACTG
CTTAAGCCTCAATAAAGCTTGCCTTGAGTGCTTCAAGTAGTGTGTGCCCGTCTGTTGTGTGACTCTGGTA
ACTAGAGATCCCTCAGACCCTTTTAGTCAGTGTGGAAAATCTCTAGCAGTAGTAGTTCATGTCATCTTAT
TATTCAGTATTTATAACTTGCAAAGAAATGAATATCAGAGAGTGAGAGGCCCGGGTTAATTAAGGAAAGG
GCTAGATCATTCTTGAAGACGAAAGGGCCTCGTGATACGCCTATTTTTATAGGTTAATGTCATGATAATA
ATGGTTTCTTAGACGTCAGGTGGCACTTTTCGGGGAAATGTGCGCGGAACCCCTATTTGTTTATTTTTCT
AAATACATTCAAATATGTATCCGCTCATGAGACAATAACCCTGATAAATGCTTCAATAATATTGAAAAAG
GAAGAGTATGAGTATTCAACATTTCCGTGTCGCCCTTATTCCCTTTTTTGCGGCATTTTGCCTTCCTGTT
TTTGCTCACCCAGAAACGCTGGTGAAAGTAAAAGATGCTGAAGATCAGTTGGGTGCACGAGTGGGTTACA
TCGAACTGGATCTCAACAGCGGTAAGATCCTTGAGAGTTTTCGCCCCGAAGAACGTTTTCCAATGATGAG
CACTTTTAAAGTTCTGCTATGTGGCGCGGTATTATCCCGTGTTGACGCCGGGCAAGAGCAACTCGGTCGC
CGCATACACTATTCTCAGAATGACTTGGTTGAGTACTCACCAGTCACAGAAAAGCATCTTACGGATGGCA
TGACAGTAAGAGAATTATGCAGTGCTGCCATAACCATGAGTGATAACACTGCGGCCAACTTACTTCTGAC
AACGATCGGAGGACCGAAGGAGCTAACCGCTTTTTTGCACAACATGGGGGATCATGTAACTCGCCTTGAT
CGTTGGGAACCGGAGCTGAATGAAGCCATACCAAACGACGAGCGTGACACCACGATGCCTGTAGCAATGG
CAACAACGTTGCGCAAACTATTAACTGGCGAACTACTTACTCTAGCTTCCCGGCAACAATTAATAGACTG
GATGGAGGCGGATAAAGTTGCAGGACCACTTCTGCGCTCGGCCCTTCCGGCTGGCTGGTTTATTGCTGAT
AAATCTGGAGCCGGTGAGCGTGGGTCTCGCGGTATCATTGCAGCACTGGGGCCAGATGGTAAGCCCTCCC
GTATCGTAGTTATCTACACGACGGGGAGTCAGGCAACTATGGATGAACGAAATAGACAGATCGCTGAGAT
AGGTGCCTCACTGATTAAGCATTGGTAACTGTCAGACCAAGTTTACTCATATATACTTTAGATTGATTTA
AAACTTCATTTTTAATTTAAAAGGATCTAGGTGAAGATCCTTTTTGATAATCTCATGACCAAAATCCCTT
AACGTGAGTTTTCGTTCCACTGAGCGTCAGACCCCGTAGAAAAGATCAAAGGATCTTCTTGAGATCCTTT
TTTTCTGCGCGTAATCTGCTGCTTGCAAACAAAAAAACCACCGCTACCAGCGGTGGTTTGTTTGCCGGAT
CAAGAGCTACCAACTCTTTTTCCGAAGGTAACTGGCTTCAGCAGAGCGCAGATACCAAATACTGTTCTTC
TAGTGTAGCCGTAGTTAGGCCACCACTTCAAGAACTCTGTAGCACCGCCTACATACCTCGCTCTGCTAAT
CCTGTTACCAGTGGCTGCTGCCAGTGGCGATAAGTCGTGTCTTACCGGGTTGGACTCAAGACGATAGTTA
CCGGATAAGGCGCAGCGGTCGGGCTGAACGGGGGGTTCGTGCACACAGCCCAGCTTGGAGCGAACGACCT
ACACCGAACTGAGATACCTACAGCGTGAGCTATGAGAAAGCGCCACGCTTCCCGAAGGGAGAAAGGCGGA
CAGGTATCCGGTAAGCGGCAGGGTCGGAACAGGAGAGCGCACGAGGGAGCTTCCAGGGGGAAACGCCTGG
TATCTTTATAGTCCTGTCGGGTTTCGCCACCTCTGACTTGAGCGTCGATTTTTGTGATGCTCGTCAGGGG
GGCGGAGCCTATGGAAAAACGCCAGCAACGCGGCCTTTTTACGGTTCCTGGCCTTTTGCTGGCCTTTTGC
TCACATGTTCTTTCCTGCGTTATCCCCTGATTCTGTGGATAACCGTATTACCGCCTTTGAGTGAGCTGAT
ACCGCTCGCCGCAGCCGAACGACCGAGCGCAGCGAGTCAGTGAGCGAGGAAGCGGAAGAGCGCCCAATAC
GCAAACCGCCTCTCCCCGCGCGTTGGCCGATTCATTAATGCAGCAAGCTCATGGCTGACTAATTTTTTTT
ATTTATGCAGAGGCCGAGGCCGCCTCGGCCTCTGAGCTATTCCAGAAGTAGTGAGGAGGCTTTTTTGGAG
GCCTAGGCTTTTGCAAAAAGCTCCCCGTGGCACGACAGGTTTCCCGACTGGAAAGCGGGCAGTGAGCGCA
ACGCAATTAATGTGAGTTAGCTCACTCATTAGGCACCCCAGGCTTTACACTTTATGCTTCCGGCTCGTAT
GTTGTGTGGAATTGTGAGCGGATAACAATTTCACACAGGAAACAGCTATGACATGATTACGAATTTCACA
AATAAAGCATTTTTTTCACTGCATTCTAGTTGTGGTTTGTCCAAACTCATCAATGTATCTTATCATGTCT
GGATCAACTGGATAACTCAAGCTAACCAAAATCATCCCAAACTTCCCACCCCATACCCTATTACCACTGC
CAATTACCTGTGGTTTCATTTACTCTAAACCTGTGATTCCTCTGAATTATTTTCATTTTAAAGAAATTGT
ATTTGTTAAATATGTACTACAAACTTAGTAGT
Features (pLannotate 1.2.2; 31 found; start..end, strand, type, name):
    377..634     +  LTR            5' LTR (truncated): truncated 5' long terminal repeat (LTR) from HIV-1
    681..806     +  misc_feature   HIV-1 Ψ: packaging signal of human immunodeficiency virus type 1
    790..1128    +  CDS            HIV-1 gag (fragment): gag protein from human immunodeficiency virus 1; gag
   1303..1536    +  misc_feature   RRE: The Rev response element (RRE) of HIV-1 allows for Rev-dependent mRNA export from the nucleus to the cytoplasm.
   1913..2013    +  CDS            Rev (fragment): human immunodeficiency virus 1 (HIV-1) Rev protein; rev; enhances nuclear export of unspliced and incompletely spliced viral mRNAs
   2062..2179    +  misc_feature   cPPT/CTS: central polypurine tract and central termination sequence of HIV-1
   2231..2534    +  enhancer       CMV enhancer: human cytomegalovirus immediate early enhancer
   2535..2738    +  promoter       CMV promoter: human cytomegalovirus (CMV) immediate early promoter
   2874..2894    +  CDS            FLAG (fragment): FLAG® epitope tag, followed by an enterokinase cleavage site
   2907..2933    +  CDS            3xHA (fragment): three tandem HA epitope tags
   2949..2973    +  protein_bind   attB1: mutant version of attB; recombination site for the Gateway® BP reaction BP Clonase™
   2970..3710    +  CDS            ligA (fragment): DNLJ_ENTFA - Experimental evidence at protein level: Swiss-Prot protein existence level 1. DNA ligase that catalyzes the formation of phosphodiester linkages between 5'-phosphoryl and 3'-hydroxyl groups in double- stranded DNA using NAD as a coenzyme and as the energy source for the reaction. It is essential for DNA replication and repair of damaged DNA. From Enterococcus faecalis (strain ATCC 700802 / V583).
   3720..4442    +  CDS            cEGFP: cEGFP is a basic (constitutively fluorescent) green fluorescent protein published in 2008, derived from Aequorea victoria.
   4473..4679    +  CDS            ligA (fragment): DNLJ_ENTFA - Experimental evidence at protein level: Swiss-Prot protein existence level 1. DNA ligase that catalyzes the formation of phosphodiester linkages between 5'-phosphoryl and 3'-hydroxyl groups in double- stranded DNA using NAD as a coenzyme and as the energy source for the reaction. It is essential for DNA replication and repair of damaged DNA. From Enterococcus faecalis (strain ATCC 700802 / V583).
   4708..4732    -  protein_bind   attB2: mutant version of attB; recombination site for the Gateway® BP reaction BP Clonase™
   4850..5312    +  misc_feature   IRES: internal ribosome entry site (IRES) of the encephalomyocarditis virus (EMCV)
   5326..5925    +  CDS            PuroR: puromycin N-acetyltransferase; pac from Streptomyces alboniger; confers resistance to puromycin
   5942..6530    +  misc_feature   WPRE: woodchuck hepatitis virus posttranscriptional regulatory element
   6538..6603    +  CDS            nef (fragment): NEF_HV1Z2 - Experimental evidence at protein level: Swiss-Prot protein existence level 1. Extracellular Nef protein targets CD4(+) T-lymphocytes for apoptosis by interacting with CXCR4 surface receptors. From Human immunodeficiency virus type 1 group M subtype D (isolate Z2/CDC-Z34) (HIV-1).
   6605..6838    +  LTR            3' LTR (ΔU3): self-inactivating 3' long terminal repeat (LTR) from HIV-1
   7043..7147    +  promoter       AmpR promoter: bla
   7148..8008    +  CDS            AmpR: β-lactamase; bla; confers resistance to ampicillin, carbenicillin, and related antibiotics
   8179..8767    +  rep_origin     ori: high-copy-number ColE1/pMB1/pBR322/pUC origin of replication
   8950..9004    +  CDS            lacI (fragment): lac repressor; lacI; The lac repressor binds to the lac operator to inhibit transcription in E. coli. This inhibition can be relieved by adding lactose or isopropyl-β-D-thiogalactopyranoside (IPTG).
   9010..9103    +  rep_origin     SV40 ori (fragment): SV40 origin of replication
   9128..9165    +  CDS            lacI (fragment): lac repressor; lacI; The lac repressor binds to the lac operator to inhibit transcription in E. coli. This inhibition can be relieved by adding lactose or isopropyl-β-D-thiogalactopyranoside (IPTG).
   9178..9199    +  protein_bind   CAP binding site: CAP binding activates transcription in the presence of cAMP. E. coli catabolite activator protein
   9214..9244    +  promoter       lac promoter: promoter for the E. coli lac operon
   9252..9268    +  protein_bind   lac operator: The lac repressor binds to the lac operator to inhibit transcription in E. coli. This inhibition can be relieved by adding lactose or isopropyl-β-D-thiogalactopyranoside (IPTG). lac repressor encoded by lacI
   9302..9385    +  polyA_signal   SV40 poly(A) signal (fragment): SV40 polyadenylation signal
   9552..329     +  CDS            nef (fragment) (across the origin): NEF_HV1BR - Experimental evidence at protein level: Swiss-Prot protein existence level 1. Extracellular Nef protein targets CD4(+) T-lymphocytes for apoptosis by interacting with CXCR4 surface receptors (PubMed:14990729). From Human immunodeficiency virus type 1 group M subtype B (isolate BRU/LAI) (HIV-1).
