[The description below was written by a language model from this plasmid's Addgene catalogue record and pLannotate feature annotations shown in this document.]
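Description:
The nuclear NAD+ biosensor plasmid is a 9.5 kb HIV-1-based lentiviral transfer vector that also serves for direct mammalian expression, built on the Gateway-compatible pCMV-Flag-HA-CcdB-IRES-puro backbone. In bacteria it is maintained through a high-copy ColE1/pUC-type origin and selected with ampicillin via β-lactamase. The viral framework comprises a truncated 5' LTR, the Ψ packaging signal with a gag fragment, the Rev response element, the cPPT/CTS, a WPRE and a self-inactivating ΔU3 3' LTR. These elements allow the RNA genome to be packaged, exported and integrated when packaging functions are supplied in trans, while silencing LTR-driven transcription after integration.

The payload sits between attB1 and attB2 sites, indicating that the sensor replaced the ccdB cassette by Gateway recombination. A CMV enhancer/promoter drives an open reading frame preceded by FLAG and HA epitope tag sequences. The sensor itself consists of two fragments of NAD+-dependent DNA ligase (annotated as matching Enterococcus faecalis LigA) flanking a fluorescent protein. The annotation software labels this protein cEGFP, but the catalogue identifies it as circularly permuted Venus. The split ligase fragments form a bipartite NAD+-binding domain, so that NAD+ binding is coupled to cpVenus fluorescence. The record states that a localization tag directs the sensor to the nucleus, although no such signal is separately annotated in the feature table. Downstream, an EMCV IRES links puromycin N-acetyltransferase to the same transcript, allowing selection of expressing cells with puromycin. The construct is intended for measuring free NAD+ levels specifically in the nuclear compartment of mammalian cells, by transfection or stable lentiviral transduction.
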