Addgene plasmid #186789: nuclear NAD+ biosensor
Purpose: NAD+ biosensor comprised of a circularly permuted Venus fluorescent protein (cpVenus), a bipartite NAD+-binding domain modeled from bacterial DNA ligase, and a localization tag to target the nucleus
Depositing lab: Michael Cohen. Depositing organization: Oregon Health & Science University. Publication: Biosensor reveals multiple sources for mitochondrial NAD(+). Cambronne XA, Stewart ML, Kim D, Jones-Brunette AM, Morgan RK, Farrens DL, Cohen MS, Goodman RH. Science. 2016 Jun 17;352(6292):1474-7. doi: 10.1126/science.aad5168. PubMed 27313049.
Backbone
  Vector backbone: pCMV-Flag-HA-CcdB-IRES-puro
  Vector type: Mammalian Expression, Lentiviral
  Selectable markers: Puromycin
Growth in bacteria
  Bacterial resistance: Ampicillin, 100 μg/mL
  Growth temperature: 37°C
  Growth strain: NEB Stable
  Copy number: High Copy
Gene/Insert
  Gene/Insert name: nuclear NAD+ biosensor
Terms and licenses: Academic/Nonprofit Terms; Industry Terms: Not Available to Industry
How to cite: nuclear NAD+ biosensor was a gift from Michael Cohen (Addgene plasmid # 186789 ; http://n2t.net/addgene:186789 ; RRID:Addgene_186789)
